>Addgene plasmid #156597 | pD649-HAsp-ULBP1-Fc(DAPA)-AviTag-6xHis | addgene full sequence | sequence record 420967 | Addgene NGS Result
CGAGGGTGCGTACGGCCCTGGGGACGTCGTCGCGGGTGGCGAGGCGCACCGTGGGCTTGTACTCGGTCAT
GGTTTAGTTCCTCACCTTGTCGTATTATACTATGCCGATATACTATGCCGATGATTAATTGTCAACACGT
GCTGATCAGATCCGAAAATGGATATACAAGCTCCCGGGAGCTTTTTGCAAAAGCCTAGGCCTCCAAAAAA
GCCTCCTCACTACTTCTGGAATAGCTCAGAGGCAGAGGCGGCCTCGGCCTCTGCATAAATAAAAAAAATT
AGTCAGCCATGGGGCGGAGAATGGGCGGAACTGGGCGGAGTTAGGGGCGGGATGGGCGGAGTTAGGGGCG
GGACTATGGTTGCTGACTAATTGAGATGCATGCTTTGCATACTTCTGCCTGCTGGGGAGCCTGGGGACTT
TCCACACCTGGTTGCTGACTAATTGAGATGCATGCTTTGCATACTTCTGCCTGCTGGGGAGCCTGGGGAC
TTTCCACACCCTAACTGACACACATTCCACAGAATTAATTCGCGTTAAATTTTTGTTAAATCAGCTCATT
TTTTAACCAATAGGCCGAAATCGGCAAAATCCCTTATAAATCAAAAGAATAGACCGAGATAGGGTTGAGT
GTTGTGATGCAATTTCCTCATTTTATTAGGAAAGGACAGTGGGAGTGGCACCTTCCAGGGTCAAGGAAGG
CACGGGGGAGGGGCAAACAACAGATGGCTGGCAACTAGAAGGCACAGTCGAGGCTGATTTTCTCTATCTA
TTTATTTTACTACTCAAGACTATCTTGCAAAGTAGAAGAACCCTGTCTGCAGTATGACGACCGTGTATAC
CCGATTGGCTTACCGGGTAACGCGTTGTGCCAGTGACTACAGGCCGGCCTTAGTGGTGATGGTGGTGGTG
TTCATGCCACTCAATCTTCTGAGCCTCGAAAATATCATTAAGACCGCTGCCGCCGGGGCTCAGGCTCAGG
GACTTCTGGGTGTAGTGGTTGTGCAGGGCCTCGTGCATCACGCTGCAGCTGAACACGTTGCCCTGCTGCC
ACCTGGACTTGTCCACGGTCAGCTTGCTGTACAGGAAGAAGCTGCCGTCGCTGTCCAGCACTGGGGGGGT
GGTCTTGTAGTTGTTCTCGGGCTGGCCGTTGCTCTCCCACTCCACGGCGATATCGCTGGGGTAGAAGCCC
TTCACCAGACAGGTCAGGGACACCTGGTTCTTGGTCATCTCCTCCCGGCTGGGGGGCAGGGTGTACACCT
GGGGCTCCCGTGGCTGGCCCTTGGCCTTGCTGATTGTCTTTTCGATTGGGGCAGCCAGGGCCTTGTTGGA
GACTTTGCACTTGTATTCTTTGCCGTTCAGCCAGTCCTGGTGCAGCACGGTCAGCACGGACACCACCCTG
TAGGTGCTGTTGTACTGCTCCTCTCTGGGCTTGGTCTTGGCGTTGTGCACCTCCACGCCGTCCACGTACC
AGTTGAACTTCACCTCTGGGTCCTCGTGGGACACGGCCACCACCACGCAGGTCACCTCGGGGGTCCTGCT
GATCATCAGGGTGTCCTTGGGCTTGGGGGGGAACAGGAACACGGAAGGCCCTCCCAGCAGTTCTGGAGCT
GGGCAGGGGGGGCAGGTGTGGGTCTTGTCGCCGCCCGGCGCGCCAAGAGATGGAGGCTTGGTGGGGTCCA
GCATCTGCTCCCAGTACATCAGGAACTCTTCCAGCCACATCTTGCAGTCGCCCAGGGAGATCTTCTGGAA
GAACATGGTCACGTCCCGGTTCTTCTCCCACTTCTCGGTCATTTTCTTGGCGCCAGGGTGCAGAGCTGTC
CACTTCCGGTTGTTGCTGTCGAACAGCAGGAACTTCTGGCCGTTGAACAGAAACTGCCAGCTTCCTCTTC
CGTGGCCGTGGGCCTCGTGTTCACAAGACATTCTGGCCTGCAGTGTCAGGGGCTCGATGGGGATCAGATT
TTCCACCTGGATGTCCAGCAGCTGGCCCTTCAGAAAATCCACCACGTCGCGCAGTGTCTCGGTCTGTTCT
TCCCAGGTCTTGGTCACGTTCACTTTCTTGCCCAGGCTGGCGAAGGCCTTGGCCTTGTGATTCACACAGT
CGTAGTGCAGGAAGGGCCTCTCATCCACCAGTCCTTGCACTTCGCACCACTGAGGCTCGGGTCTGCTCTT
AGGGGTGATGATGAAGTCGTAGCACAGGCAGTGTGTGTCAACCCATCCGGCGGCCGCAGCGAACACCAGG
CAGAAGATGTAGCTCAGGGCAATGATGGTCTTCATGGTGGCGCTAGCAGGCGCGTTTTCGATAGAACCGA
GGTGCAGTTGGACCTGGGAGTGGACACCTGTGGAGAGAAAGGCAAAGTGGATGTTATTCTATAGTGTCAC
CTAAATCGTATGTGTATGATACATAAGGTTATGTATTAATTGTAGCCGCGTTCTAACGAAGCCAAGGGGG
TGGGCCTATAGACTCTATAGGCGGTACTTACGTCACTCTTGGCACGGGGAATCCGCGTTCCAATGCACCG
TTCCCGGCCGCGGAGGCTGGATCGGTCCCGGTGTCTTCTATGGAGGTCAAAACAGCGTGGATGGCGTCTC
CAGGCGATCTGACGGTTCACTAAACGAGCTCTGCTTATATAGACCTCCCACCGTACACGCCTACCGCCCA
TTTGCGTCAATGGGGCGGAGTTGTTACGACATTTTGGAAAGTCCCGTTGATTTTGGTGCCAAAACAAACT
CCCATTGACGTCAATGGGGTGGAGACTTGGAAATCCCCGTGAGTCAAACCGCTATCCACGCCCATTGATG
TACTGCCAAAACCGCATCACCATGGTAATAGCGATGACTAATACGTAGATGTACTGCCAAGTAGGAAAGT
CCCATAAGGTCATGTACTGGGCATAATGCCAGGCGGGCCATTTACCGTCATTGACGTCAATAGGGGGCGT
ACTTGGCATATGATACACTTGATGTACTGCCAAGTGGGCAGTTTACCGTAAATACTCCACCCATTGACGT
CAATGGAAAGTCCCTATTGGCGTTACTATGGGAACATACGTCATTATTGACGTCAATGGGCGGGGGTCGT
TGGGCGGTCAGCCAGGCGGGCCATTTACCGTAAGTTATGTAACGCGGAACTCCATATATGGGCTATGAAC
TAATGACCCCGTAATTGATTACTATTAATAACTAGTCAATAATCAATGCCAACATGGCGGTCATATTGGA
CATGAGCCAATATAAATGTACATATTATGATATAGATACAACGTATGCAATGGCCAATAGCCAATATTGA
TTTATGCTATATAACCAATGAATAATATGGCTAATGGCCAATATTGAGTCAACGCCACTGTGCATGAAGC
TCGTAATTGTTATCCGCTCACAATTAAGGGCGACACAAAATTTATTCTAAATGATAATAAATACTGATAA
CATCTTATAGTTTGTATTATATTTTGTATTATCGTTGACATGTATAATTTTGATATCAAAAACTGATTTT
CCCTTTATTATTTTCGAGATTTATTTTCTTAATTCTCTTTAACAAACTAGAAATATTGTATATACAAAAA
ATCATAAATAATAGATGAATAGTTTAATTATAGGTGTTCATCAATCGAAAAAGCAACGTATCTTATTTAA
AGTGCGTTGCTTTTTTCTCATTTATAAGGTTAAATAATTCTCATATATCAAGCAAAGTGACAGGCGCCCT
TAAATATTCTGACAAATGCTCTTTCCCTAAACTCCCCCCATAAAAAAACCCGCCGAAGCGGGTTTTTACG
TTATTTGCGGATTAACGATTACTCGTTATCAGAACCGCCCAGGGGGCCCGAGCTTAAGACTGGCCGTCGT
TTTACAACACAGAAAGAGTTTGTAGAAACGCAAAAAGGCCATCCGTCAGGGGCCTTCTGCTTAGTTTGAT
GCCTGGCAGTTCCCTACTCTCGCCTTCCGCTTCCTCGCTCACTGACTCGCTGCGCTCGGTCGTTCGGCTG
CGGCGAGCGGTATCAGCTCACTCAAAGGCGGTAATACGGTTATCCACAGAATCAGGGGATAACGCAGGAA
AGAACATGTGAGCAAAAGGCCAGCAAAAGGCCAGGAACCGTAAAAAGGCCGCGTTGCTGGCGTTTTTCCA
TAGGCTCCGCCCCCCTGACGAGCATCACAAAAATCGACGCTCAAGTCAGAGGTGGCGAAACCCGACAGGA
CTATAAAGATACCAGGCGTTTCCCCCTGGAAGCTCCCTCGTGCGCTCTCCTGTTCCGACCCTGCCGCTTA
CCGGATACCTGTCCGCCTTTCTCCCTTCGGGAAGCGTGGCGCTTTCTCATAGCTCACGCTGTAGGTATCT
CAGTTCGGTGTAGGTCGTTCGCTCCAAGCTGGGCTGTGTGCACGAACCCCCCGTTCAGCCCGACCGCTGC
GCCTTATCCGGTAACTATCGTCTTGAGTCCAACCCGGTAAGACACGACTTATCGCCACTGGCAGCAGCCA
CTGGTAACAGGATTAGCAGAGCGAGGTATGTAGGCGGTGCTACAGAGTTCTTGAAGTGGTGGGCTAACTA
CGGCTACACTAGAAGAACAGTATTTGGTATCTGCGCTCTGCTGAAGCCAGTTACCTTCGGAAAAAGAGTT
GGTAGCTCTTGATCCGGCAAACAAACCACCGCTGGTAGCGGTGGTTTTTTTGTTTGCAAGCAGCAGATTA
CGCGCAGAAAAAAAGGATCTCAAGAAGATCCTTTGATCTTTTCTACGGGGTCTGACGCTCAGTGGAACGA
CGCGCGCGTAACTCACGTTAAGGGATTTTGGTCATGAGCAAGGGGTGTTATGAGCCATATTCAGGTATAA
ATGGGCTCGCGATAATGTTCAGAATTGGTTAATTGGTTGTAACACTGACCCCTATTTGTTTATTTTTCTA
AATACATTCAAATATGTATCCGCTCATGAGACAATAACCCTGATAAATGCTTCAATAATATTGAAAAAGG
AAGAATATGAGTATTCAACATTTCCGTGTCGCCCTTATTCCCTTTTTTGCGGCATTTTGCCTTCCTGTTT
TTGCTCACCCAGAAACGCTGGTGAAAGTAAAAGATGCTGAAGATCAGTTGGGTGCACGAGTGGGTTACAT
CGAACTGGATCTCAACAGCGGTAAGATCCTTGAGAGTTTTCGCCCCGAAGAACGTTTTCCAATGATGAGC
ACTTTTAAAGTTCTGCTATGTGGCGCGGTATTATCCCGTATTGACGCCGGGCAAGAGCAACTCGGTCGCC
GCATACACTATTCTCAGAATGACTTGGTTGAGTACTCACCAGTCACAGAAAAGCATCTTACGGATGGCAT
GACAGTAAGAGAATTATGCAGTGCTGCCATAACCATGAGTGATAACACTGCGGCCAACTTACTTCTGACA
ACGATCGGAGGACCGAAGGAGCTAACCGCTTTTTTGCACAACATGGGGGATCATGTAACTCGCCTTGATC
GTTGGGAACCGGAGCTGAATGAAGCCATACCAAACGACGAGCGTGACACCACGATGCCTGTAGCGATGGC
AACAACGTTGCGCAAACTATTAACTGGCGAACTACTTACTCTAGCTTCCCGGCAACAATTAATAGACTGG
ATGGAGGCGGATAAAGTTGCAGGACCACTTCTGCGCTCGGCCCTTCCGGCTGGCTGGTTTATTGCTGATA
AATCCGGAGCCGGTGAGCGTGGTTCTCGCGGTATCATCGCAGCGCTGGGGCCAGATGGTAAGCCCTCCCG
TATCGTAGTTATCTACACGACGGGGAGTCAGGCAACTATGGATGAACGAAATAGACAGATCGCTGAGATA
GGTGCCTCACTGATTAAGCATTGGTAATGACCATGATTACGCCAAGCTCTAGCTAGAGGTCGACGGTATA
CAGACATGATAAGATACATTGATGAGTTTGGACAAACCACAACTAGAATGCAGTGAAAAAAATGCTTTAT
TTGTGAAATTTGTGATGCTATTGCTTTATTTGTAACCATTATAAGCTGCAATAAACAAGTTGGGGTGGGC
GAAGAACTCCAGCATGAGATCCCCGCGCTGGAGGATCATCCAGCCGGCGTCCCGGAAAACGATTCCGAAG
CCCAACCTTTCATAGAAGGCGGCGGTGGAATCGAAATCTCGTAGCACGTGTCAGGCACCGGGCTTGCGGG
TCATGCACCAGGTGCGCGGTCCTTCGGGCACCTCGACGTCGGCGGTGACGGTGAAGCCGAGCCGCTCGTA
GAAGGGGAGGTTGCGGGGCGCGGATGTCTCCAGGAAGGCGGGCACCCCGGCGCGCTCGGCCGCCTCCACT
CCGGGGAGCACGACGGCGCTGCCCAGACCCTTGCCCTGGTGGTCGGGCGAGACGCCGACGGTGGCCAGGA
ACCACGCGGGCTCCTTGGGCCGGTGCGGCGCCAGGAGGCCTTCCATCTGTTGCTGCGCGGCCAGCCGGGA
ACCGCTCAACTCGGCCATGCGCGGGCCGATCTCGGCGAACACCGCCCCCGCTTCGACGCTCTCCGGCGTG
GTCCAGACCGCCACCGCGGCGCCGTCGTCCGCGACCCACACCTTGCCGATGTCGAGCCCGACGCGCGTGA
GGAAGAGTTCTTGCAGCTCGGTGACCCGCTCGATGTGGCGGTCCGGATCGACGGTGTGGCGCGTGGCGGG
GTAGTCGGCGAACGCGGCGG
Features (pLannotate 1.2.2; 21 found; start..end, strand, type, name):
     89..136     -  promoter       EM7 promoter: synthetic bacterial promoter&nbsp
    184..513     -  promoter       SV40 promoter: SV40 enhancer and early promoter
    527..635     -  rep_origin     f1 ori (fragment): f1 bacteriophage origin of replication; arrow indicates direction of (+) strand synthesis
    636..747     -  polyA_signal   bGH poly(A) signal: bovine growth hormone polyadenylation signal
    962..1639    -  CDS            IGHG1 (fragment): IGHG1_HUMAN - Experimental evidence at protein level: Swiss-Prot protein existence level 1. Constant region of immunoglobulin heavy chains. Immunoglobulins, also known as antibodies, are membrane-bound or secreted glycoproteins produced by B lymphocytes. In the recognition phase of humoral immunity, the membrane-bound immunoglobulins serve as receptors which, upon binding of a specific antigen, trigger the clonal expansion and differentiation of B lymphocytes into immunoglobulins- secreting plasma cells. Secreted immunoglobulins mediate the effector phase of humoral immunity, which results in
   1643..2221    -  CDS            ULBP1 (fragment): ULBP1_HUMAN - Also known as N2DL1, RAET1I. Experimental evidence at protein level: Swiss-Prot protein existence level 1. Binds and activates the KLRK1/NKG2D receptor, mediating natural killer cell cytotoxicity. From Homo sapiens (Human).
   2327..2364    -  CDS            IgH signal sequence (fragment): signal sequence from the mouse immunoglobulin heavy chain variable region
   2368..2386    -  promoter       SP6 promoter: promoter for bacteriophage SP6 RNA polymerase
   2438..2481    -  intron         CMV intron (fragment): modified intron A from human cytomegalovirus
   2617..2820    -  promoter       CMV promoter: human cytomegalovirus (CMV) immediate early promoter
   2821..3124    -  enhancer       CMV enhancer: human cytomegalovirus immediate early enhancer
   3367..3383    -  protein_bind   lac operator: The lac repressor binds to the lac operator to inhibit transcription in E. coli. This inhibition can be relieved by adding lactose or isopropyl-β-D-thiogalactopyranoside (IPTG). lac repressor encoded by lacI
   3839..3858    +  CDS            lacZα (fragment): LacZα fragment of β-galactosidase; lacZ fragment
   3883..3900    -  terminator     rrnB T2 terminator (fragment): transcription terminator T2 from the E. coli rrnB gene
   4125..4713    -  rep_origin     ori: high-copy-number ColE1/pMB1/pBR322/pUC origin of replication
   4824..4848    +  CDS            KanR (fragment): aminoglycoside phosphotransferase; aph(3')-Ia; confers resistance to kanamycin
   4878..4974    +  promoter       AmpR promoter (fragment): bla
   4977..5837    +  CDS            AmpR: β-lactamase; bla; confers resistance to ampicillin, carbenicillin, and related antibiotics
   5890..6011    -  polyA_signal   SV40 poly(A) signal: SV40 polyadenylation signal
   6006..6131    -  CDS            ble (fragment): BLE_KLEPN - Experimental evidence at protein level: Swiss-Prot protein existence level 1. Binding protein with a strong affinity to the bleomycin family of antibiotics. Binds to CL990; an antimitotic-antibiotic compound. From Klebsiella pneumoniae.
   6141..70      -  CDS            PuroR (fragment) (across the origin): puromycin N-acetyltransferase; pac from Streptomyces; confers resistance to puromycin
