[The description below was written by a language model from this plasmid's Addgene catalogue record and pLannotate feature annotations shown in this document.]
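Description:
pD649-HAsp-ULBP1-Fc(DAPA)-AviTag-6xHis is a mammalian expression plasmid built on the pD649 backbone for producing a secreted, soluble form of the human ULBP1 extracellular domain. ULBP1 (also called N2DL1 or RAET1I) is a ligand of the NKG2D receptor on natural killer cells. In bacteria the plasmid replicates from a high-copy ColE1/pUC-type origin and is selected with ampicillin through a complete β-lactamase gene. The sequenced record is 6,670 nt, consistent with the stated backbone and a 564 bp insert.

Expression is driven by the CMV enhancer and immediate-early promoter, followed by a fragment of CMV intron A and an SP6 promoter that also serves as a sequencing primer site. The open reading frame begins with a signal peptide: the name indicates an HA-type leader ("HAsp"), while the automated annotation matches a short stretch to an immunoglobulin heavy-chain signal sequence. The ULBP1 ectodomain, cloned between preserved NotI and AscI sites, is fused in frame to a human IgG1 Fc carrying the D265A and P329A (DAPA) substitutions, which are generally used to reduce Fc effector binding. An AviTag for site-specific enzymatic biotinylation and a 6xHis tag for metal-affinity purification follow according to the catalogue entry, although they are not annotated individually in the feature table. A bGH polyadenylation signal ends the transcript.

A separate SV40/EM7 promoter cassette with an SV40 poly(A) signal contains sequence annotated only as PuroR and ble fragments, so the record does not clearly establish a functional mammalian selection marker. The depositor notes that some plasmids in this collection may carry an IS4-like transposase upstream of the CMV promoter; none is annotated here. The construct belongs to a set made for mapping extracellular protein–protein interactions among human cell-surface proteins.
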