Addgene plasmid #156597: pD649-HAsp-ULBP1-Fc(DAPA)-AviTag-6xHis
Purpose: Mammalian expression of cell-surface protein extracellular domain fused to Fc(DAPA)-Avi-6xHis. Protein is secreted from cells.
Depositing lab: Chris Garcia. Depositing organization: Stanford University. Publication: A Human IgSF Cell-Surface Interactome Reveals a Complex Network of Protein-Protein Interactions. Wojtowicz WM, Vielmetter J, Fernandes RA, Siepe DH, Eastman CL, Chisholm GB, Cox S, Klock H, Anderson PW, Rue SM, Miller JJ, Glaser SM, Bragstad ML, Vance J, Lam AW, Lesley SA, Zinn K, Garcia KC. Cell. 2020 Aug 20;182(4):1027-1043.e17. doi: 10.1016/j.cell.2020.07.025. PubMed 32822567.
Backbone
  Vector backbone: pD649
  Backbone size w/o insert (bp): 6106
  Vector type: Mammalian Expression
Growth in bacteria
  Bacterial resistance: Ampicillin, 100 μg/mL
  Growth temperature: 37°C
  Growth strain: DH5alpha
  Copy number: High Copy
Gene/Insert
  Gene/Insert name: ULBP1 (alt name: N2DL1)
  Species: H. sapiens (human)
  Insert size (bp): 564
  Mutation: Fc region of human IgG contains D265A and P329A mutations (DAPA)
  Entrez Gene: ULBP1 (a.k.a. N2DL-1, NKG2DL1, RAET1I)
  Promoter: CMV/SP6
  Tag / fusion protein: Fc(DAPA)-AviTag-6xHis (C terminal on backbone)
  Cloning method: Restriction Enzyme; 5′ cloning site GCGGCCGC (not destroyed); 3′ cloning site GGCGCGCC (not destroyed)
  Sequencing primers: 5′ ATTTAGGTGACACTATAG; 3′ CACGTACCAGTTGAACTTCACC
Resource information
  A portion of this plasmid was derived from a plasmid made by: synthesis by ThermoFisher
Terms and licenses: Academic/Nonprofit Terms; Industry Terms: Not Available to Industry
Depositor comments: Some plasmids in this collection may have an IS4-like element ISVsa5 family transposase upstream of the CMV promoter.
How to cite: pD649-HAsp-ULBP1-Fc(DAPA)-AviTag-6xHis was a gift from Chris Garcia (Addgene plasmid # 156597 ; http://n2t.net/addgene:156597 ; RRID:Addgene_156597)
